Addgene plasmid #56240: mIFP-Tubulin-C-18
Purpose: Localization: Microtubules, Excitation: 683, Emission: 704
Depositing lab: Michael Davidson. Depositing organization: Florida State University, Tallahassee. Publication: A naturally monomeric infrared fluorescent protein for protein labeling in vivo. Yu D, Baird MA, Allen JR, Howe ES, Klassen MP, Reade A, Makhijani K, Song Y, Liu S, Murthy Z, Zhang SQ, Weiner OD, Kornberg TB, Jan YN, Davidson MW, Shu X. Nat Methods. 2015 Aug;12(8):763-765. doi: 10.1038/nmeth.3447. Epub 2015 Jun 22. PubMed 26098020.
Backbone
  Vector backbone: mIFP-C1
  Backbone size w/o insert (bp): 4750
  Vector type: Mammalian Expression
  Selectable markers: Neomycin (select with G418)
Growth in bacteria
  Bacterial resistance: Kanamycin, 50 μg/mL
  Growth temperature: 37°C
  Growth strain: DH5alpha
  Copy number: High Copy
Gene/Insert
  Gene/Insert name: Tubulin (alt name: NM_006082.2)
  Species: H. sapiens (human)
  Promoter: CMV
  Tag / fusion protein: mIFP (N terminal on backbone)
  Cloning method: Unknown
  Sequencing primers: 5′ CMV-F; 3′ SV40pA-R
Terms and licenses: Academic/Nonprofit Terms; Industry Terms
Depositor comments: . Excitation = 683; Emission = 704
How to cite: mIFP-Tubulin-C-18 was a gift from Michael Davidson (Addgene plasmid # 56240)
