[The description below was written by a language model from this plasmid's Addgene catalogue record.]
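Description:
mIFP-Tubulin-C-18 is a mammalian expression plasmid built on the mIFP-C1 backbone (about 4.75 kb without the insert), a C1-style fusion vector in which the fluorescent protein sits upstream of the cloning site. It is maintained in E. coli as a high-copy plasmid under kanamycin selection, and it carries a neomycin resistance marker so that transfected mammalian cells can be selected with G418 if stable lines are wanted. No feature table accompanies the record, so the origin of replication and the promoter driving the resistance marker are not explicitly stated. The listed 3′ sequencing primer implies an SV40 polyadenylation signal downstream of the expression cassette.

The payload is a human tubulin coding sequence, identified in the record by an NCBI RefSeq mRNA accession, expressed from the CMV promoter for strong constitutive transcription in mammalian cells. The tubulin is fused at its N terminus to mIFP, a naturally monomeric infrared fluorescent protein with excitation at 683 nm and emission at 704 nm. The "C-18" in the name probably refers to the C-type fusion orientation and the linker length between the two partners, but the record does not confirm this, and the cloning method is listed as unknown.

The fusion protein incorporates into microtubules, so the construct serves as a localization marker for visualizing the microtubule cytoskeleton in cells by fluorescence microscopy. Its near-infrared spectrum leaves the visible channels free for combination with green or red probes, and the monomeric tag is meant to limit artefacts caused by tag oligomerization.
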