>Addgene plasmid #56240 | mIFP-Tubulin-C-18 | depositor partial sequence | sequence record 87138 | insert sequence
TGACGTCAGATCCGCTAGCGCTACCGGTCGCCACCATGTCGGTACCGCTGACTACCTCAGCATTCGGCCA
CGCGTTTCTGGCTAACTGTGAACGCGAGCAGATCCACCTGGCGGGCTCCATTCAGCCGCACGGTATCCTG
CTGGCTGTGAAAGAGCCGGACAACGTGGTGATCCAGGCTTCTATTAACGCTGCGGAGTTCCTGAACACCA
ACTCTGTTGTTGGCCGTCCGCTGCGTGACCTGGGCGGCGATCTGCCTTTGCAGATCCTGCCGCACCTGAA
CGGCCCGCTGCACCTGGCTCCGATGACCCTGCGTTGTACCGTGGGTTCTCCGCCGCGTCGTGTGGACTGT
ACCATTCATCGTCCGTCTAACGGCGGCCTGATCGTAGAACTGGAACCAGCAACCAAGACCACTAACATTG
CGCCGGCTCTGGACGGTGCGTTTCATCGTATCACTTCTTCATCCTCCCTGATGGGCCTGTGTGACGAAAC
CGCGACTATTATCCGTGAGATTACTGGCTACGACCGTGTGATGGTAGTACGTTTCGATGAAGAGGGTAAT
GGCGAAATTCTGTCCGAACGTCGTCGTGCGGACCTGGAAGCGTTCCTGGGTAACCGCTACCCGGCGTCTA
CTATTCCGCAGATCGCTCGTCGCCTGTACGAACATAACCGTGTTCGCCTGCTGGTAGATGTGAACTATAC
TCCGGTTCCGCTACAGCCGCGCATCAGCCCGCTGAACGGTCGTGATCTGGATATGTCCCTGTCTTGCCTG
CGCTCTATGTCCCCGATCCACCAGAAATACATGCAGGACATGGGCGTTGGCGCGACCCTGGTTTGCTCTC
TGATGGTGTCTGGTCGTCTGTGGGGTCTGATCGCTTGCCACCACTACGAACCGCGCTTCGTTCCGTTCCA
CATTCGCGCTGCTGGCGAAGCGCTGGCGGAAACTTGTGCGATCCGCATCGCGACGCTGGAGAGCTTTGCA
CAGTCTCAGTCCAAATCCGGACTCAGATCTGGCAGCGGTGGAGGCAGCGCATCCGGCGGAAGCGGAAGCG
TGCGTGAGTGCATCTCCATCCACGTTGGCCAGGCTGGTGTCCAGATTGGCAATGCCTGCTGGGAGCTCTA
CTGCCTGGAACACGGCATCCAGCCCGATGGCCAGATGCCAAGTGACAAGACCATTGGGGGAGGAGATGAC
TCCTTCAACACCTTCTTCAGTGAGACGGGCGCTGGCAAGCACGTGCCCCGGGCTGTGTTTGTAGACTTGG
AACCCACAGTCATTGATGAAGTTCGCACTGGCACCTACCGCCAGCTCTTCCACCCTGAGCAGCTCATCAC
AGGCAAGGAAGATGCTGCCAATAACTATGCCCGAGGGCACTACACCATTGGCAAGGAGATCATTGACCTT
GTGTTGGACCGAATTCGCAAGCTGGCTGACCAGTGCACCGGTCTTCAGGGCTTCTTGGTTTTCCACAGCT
TTGGTGGGGGAACTGGTTCTGGGTTCACCTCCCTGCTCATGGAACGTCTCTCAGTTGATTATGGCAAGAA
GTCCAAGCTGGAGTTCTCCATTTACCCAGCACCCCAGGTTTCCACAGCTGTAGTTGAGCCCTACAACTCC
ATCCTCACCACCCACACCACCCTGGAGCACTCTGATTGTGCCTTCATGGTAGACAATGAGGCCATCTATG
ACATCTGTCGTAGAAACCTCGATATCGAGCGCCCAACCTACACTAACCTTAACCGCCTTATTAGCCAGAT
TGTGTCCTCCATCACTGCTTCCCTGAGATTTGATGGAGCCCTGAATGTTGACCTGACAGAATTCCAGACC
AACCTGGTGCCCTACCCCCGCATCCACTTCCCTCTGGCCACATATGCCCCTGTCATCTCTGCTGAGAAAG
CCTACCATGAACAGCTTTCTGTAGCAGAGATCACCAATGCTTGCTTTGAGCCAGCCAACCAGATGGTGAA
ATGTGACCCTCGCCATGGTAAATACATGGCTTGCTGCCTGTTGTACCGTGGTGACGTGGTTCCCAAAGAT
GTCAATGCTGCCATTGCCACCATCAAAACCAAGCGCAGCATCCAGTTTGTGGATTGGTGCCCCACTGGCT
TCAAGGTTGGCATCAACTACCAGCCTCCCACTGTGGTGCCTGGTGGAGACCTGGCCAAGGTACAGAGAGC
TGTGTGCATGCTGAGCAACACCACAGCCATTGCTGAGGCCTGGGCTCGCCTGGACCACAAGTTTGACCTG
ATGTATGCCAAGCGTGCCTTTGTTCACTGGTACGTGGGTGAGGGGATGGAGGAAGGCGAGTTTTCAGAGG
CCCGTGAAGATATGGCTGCCCTTGAGAAGGATTATGAGGAGGTTGGTGTGGATTCTGTTGAAGGAGAGGG
TGAGGAAGAAGGAGAGGAATACTAAGGATCCACCGGATCTAGATAACTGATCAT
