>Addgene plasmid #56240 | mIFP-Tubulin-C-18 | addgene partial sequence | sequence record 128647 | mIFP-F 5'-TGTCTTGCCTGCGCTCTATG-3'
TGGGCGTTGGCGCGACCCTGGTTTGCTCTCTGATGGTGTCTGGTCGTCTGTGGGGTCTGATCGCTTGCCA
CCACTACGAACCGCGCTTCGTTCCGTTCCACATTCGCGCTGCTGGCGAAGCGCTGGCGGAAACTTGTGCG
ATCCGCATCGCGACGCTGGAGAGCTTTGCACAGTCTCAGTCCAAATCCGG
