>Addgene plasmid #56240 | mIFP-Tubulin-C-18 | addgene partial sequence | sequence record 130461 | mIFP-F 5'-TGTCTTGCCTGCGCTCTATG-3'
TTGGCGCGACCCTGGTTTGCTCTCTGATGGTGTCTGGTCGTCTGTGGGGTCTGATCGCTTGCCACCACTA
CGAACCGCGCTTCGTTCCGTTCCACATTCGCGCTGCTGGCGAAGCGCTGGCGGAAACTTGTGCGATCCGC
ATCGCGACGCTGGAGAGCTTTGCACAGTCTCAGTCCAAATCCGGAC
