>Addgene plasmid #56240 | mIFP-Tubulin-C-18 | addgene partial sequence | sequence record 133217 | mIFP-F 5'-TGTCTTGCCTGCGCTCTATG-3'
GGCGTTGGCGCGACCCTGGTTTGCTCTCTGATGGTGTCTGGTCGTCTGTGGGGTCTGATCGCTTGCCACC
ACTACGAACCGCGCTTCGTTCCGTTCCACATTCGCGCTGCTGGCGAAGCGCTGGCGGAAACTTGTGCGAT
CCGCATCGCGACGCTGGAGAGCTTTGCACAGTCTCAGTCCAAATCCGG
